Addgene plasmid #78658: pBS B2rescue A70D
Purpose: Generates B2 inserts suitable for rescue
Depositing lab: Astrid Roy-Engel. Depositing organization: Tulane University. Publication: Rescuing Alu: recovery of new inserts shows LINE-1 preserves Alu activity through A-tail expansion. Wagstaff BJ, Hedges DJ, Derbes RS, Campos Sanchez R, Chiaromonte F, Makova KD, Roy-Engel AM. PLoS Genet. 2012;8(8):e1002842. doi: 10.1371/journal.pgen.1002842. Epub 2012 Aug 9. PubMed 22912586.
Backbone
  Vector backbone: pBluescript
  Backbone manufacturer: Stratagene?
  Backbone size w/o insert (bp): 3000
  Total vector size (bp): 5291
  Vector type: Mammalian Expression
  Selectable markers: Neomycin (select with G418)
Growth in bacteria
  Bacterial resistance: Ampicillin, 100 μg/mL
  Growth temperature: 37°C
  Growth strain: DH5alpha
  Copy number: High Copy
Gene/Insert
  Gene/Insert name: B2rescue cassette
  Species: M. musculus (mouse)
  Insert size (bp): 2349
Terms and licenses: Academic/Nonprofit Terms; Industry Terms: Not Available to Industry
Depositor comments: Only when the B2 retrotransposes will the cell become neomycin resistant
How to cite: pBS B2rescue A70D was a gift from Astrid Roy-Engel (Addgene plasmid # 78658 ; http://n2t.net/addgene:78658 ; RRID:Addgene_78658)
