[The description below was written by a language model from this plasmid's Addgene catalogue record and pLannotate feature annotations shown in this document.]
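Description:
pBS B2rescue A70D is a pBluescript-based plasmid of about 5.3 kb that carries a tagged mouse B2 SINE element for retrotransposition assays in mammalian cells. It is maintained in E. coli at high copy through the ColE1/pUC origin and selected with ampicillin via the bla gene. The backbone also retains the f1 origin, the T7 and T3 promoters, lacZα/lac regulatory remnants and flanking pieces of the multiple cloning site.

The roughly 2.3 kb B2rescue cassette lies between the two MCS fragments. The annotation software does not label the B2 element or its promoter, and the record does not explain the "A70D" designation, although the associated publication's focus on A-tails suggests it may refer to the A-tail configuration. The annotated part is a reporter-and-recovery module in the orientation opposite to the T7 promoter. It contains an SV40 enhancer/early promoter and a bacterial EM7 promoter placed ahead of a NeoR/KanR coding sequence. That coding sequence is split into two fragments by a group I self-splicing intron on the opposite strand.

This layout is typical of retrotransposition indicator cassettes. The intron can be removed only from a transcript made in the sense of the SINE, so an intact resistance gene appears only after splicing, reverse transcription and genomic integration. This agrees with the depositor's comment that cells become G418 resistant only when B2 retrotransposes.

An R6K γ origin fragment, which depends on the pi protein for replication, sits next to the marker. Together with the EM7-driven kanamycin resistance, it should let new genomic inserts and their flanking DNA be recovered as plasmids in bacteria, matching the stated purpose of generating B2 inserts suitable for rescue.
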