Features (pLannotate 1.2.2; 20 found; start..end, strand, type, name):
      4..432     +  rep_origin     f1 ori (sequence partly withheld): f1 bacteriophage origin of replication; arrow indicates direction of (+) strand synthesis
    463..618     -  CDS            lacZα (fragment): LacZα fragment of β-galactosidase; lacZ fragment
    626..644     +  promoter       T7 promoter: promoter for bacteriophage T7 RNA polymerase
    653..697     +  misc_feature   MCS (fragment): pBluescript multiple cloning site
    940..1554    -  CDS            NeoR/KanR (fragment): aminoglycoside phosphotransferase from Tn5; aph(3')-II (or nptII); confers resistance to neomycin, kanamycin, and G418 (Geneticin®)
   1545..1886    +  ncRNA          Intron gpI: Accession: RF00028 - Group I catalytic intron
   1969..2156    -  CDS            NeoR/KanR (fragment): aminoglycoside phosphotransferase from Tn5; aph(3')-II (or nptII); confers resistance to neomycin, kanamycin, and G418 (Geneticin®)
   2174..2221    -  promoter       EM7 promoter: synthetic bacterial promoter&nbsp
   2271..2598    -  promoter       SV40 promoter: SV40 enhancer and early promoter
   2612..2914    -  rep_origin     R6K γ ori (fragment): γ replication origin from E. coli plasmid R6K; requires the R6K initiator protein pi for replication
   2954..2977    -  promoter       URA3 promoter (fragment): S. cerevisiae URA3
   3036..3092    +  misc_feature   MCS (fragment): pBluescript multiple cloning site
   3105..3123    -  promoter       T3 promoter: promoter for bacteriophage T3 RNA polymerase
   3168..3184    -  protein_bind   lac operator: The lac repressor binds to the lac operator to inhibit transcription in E. coli. This inhibition can be relieved by adding lactose or isopropyl-β-D-thiogalactopyranoside (IPTG). lac repressor encoded by lacI
   3192..3222    -  promoter       lac promoter: promoter for the E. coli lac operon
   3237..3258    -  protein_bind   CAP binding site: CAP binding activates transcription in the presence of cAMP. E. coli catabolite activator protein
   3271..3363    -  CDS            lacI (fragment): lac repressor; lacI; The lac repressor binds to the lac operator to inhibit transcription in E. coli. This inhibition can be relieved by adding lactose or isopropyl-β-D-thiogalactopyranoside (IPTG).
   3546..4134    -  rep_origin     ori: high-copy-number ColE1/pMB1/pBR322/pUC origin of replication
   4305..5165    -  CDS            AmpR: β-lactamase; bla; confers resistance to ampicillin, carbenicillin, and related antibiotics
   5166..5270    -  promoter       AmpR promoter: bla
>Addgene plasmid #78658 | pBS B2rescue A70D | depositor full sequence | sequence record 150761 | pBS B2rescue A70D sequence 5293 bps
CTG
[124 nt withheld, positions 4-127]
C
[91 nt withheld, positions 129-219]
A
[49 nt withheld, positions 221-269]
CCTTTGACGTTGGAGTCCACGTTCTTT
[37 nt withheld, positions 297-333]
ACCCTATCTCGGTCTATTCTTTTGATTTATAAGGGATTTTGCCGATTTCGGCCTATTGGTTAAAAAATGA
GCTGATTTAACAAAAATTTAACGCGAATTTTAACAAAATATTAACGCTTACAATTTCCATTCGCCATTCA
GGCTGCGCAACTGTTGGGAAGGGCGATCGGTGCGGGCCTCTTCGCTATTACGCCAGCTGGCGAAAGGGGG
ATGTGCTGCAAGGCGATTAAGTTGGGTAACGCCAGGGTTTTCCCAGTCACGACGTTGTAAAACGACGGCC
AGTGAGCGCGCGTAATACGACTCACTATAGGGCGAATTGGAGCTCCACCGCGGTGGCGGCCGCTCTAGAA
CTAGTGGATCCCCCCCCTCCGCTCCCCAATGACGTAACTGCCCTGCAGCTTCTAGTAGCTTTTCGCAGCG
TCTCCGACCGGGCTGGTGAGATGGCTCAGTGGGTTAGAGCACCCGACTGCTCTTCCGAAGGTCCAGAGTT
CAAATTCCAGCAACCACATGGTGGCTCACAACCATCCGTAACAAGATCTGACTCCCTCTTCTGGAGTGTC
TGAAGACAGCTACAGTGTACTTACATATAAGACGTCTCAAATCCCCTCAGAAGAACTCGTCAAGAAGGCG
ATAGAAGGCGATGCGCTGCGAATCGGGAGCGGCGATACCGTAAAGCACGAGGAAGCGGTCAGCCCATTCG
CCGCCAAGCTCTTCAGCAATATCACGGGTAGCCAACGCTATGTCCTGATAGCGGTCCGCCACACCCAGCC
GGCCACAGTCGATGAATCCAGAAAAGCGGCCATTCTCCACCATGATATTCGGCAAGCAGGCATCGCCATG
GGTCACGACGAGATCCTCGCCGTCGGGCATGCGCGCCTTGAGCCTGGCGAACAGTTCGGCTGGCGCGAGC
CCCTGATGCTCTTCGTCCAGATCATCCTGATCGACAAGACCGGCTTCCATCCGAGTACGTGCTCGCTCGA
TGCGATGTTTCGCTTGGTGGTCGAATGGGCAGGTAGCCGGATCAAGCGTATGCAGCCGCCGCATTGCATC
AGCCATGATGGATACTTTCTCGGCAGGAGCAAGGTGAGATGACAGGAGATCCTGCCCCGGCACTTCGCCC
AATAGCAGCCAGTCCCTTCCCGCTTCAGTGACAACGTCGAGCACAGCTGCGCAAGGAACGCCCGTCGTGG
CCAGCCACGATAGCCGCGCTGCCTCGTCCTGTAATTAGCAATATAATGAATTGCAGGGAAAAGTTATCAG
GCATGCACCTGGTAGCTAGTCTTTAAACCAATAGATTGCATCGGTTTAAAAGGCAAGACCGTCAAATTGC
GGGAAAGGGGTCAACAGCCGTTCAGTACCAAGTCTCAGGGGAAACTTTGAGATGGCCTTGCAAAGGGTAT
GGTAATAAGCTGACGGACATGGTCCTAACCACGCAGCCAAGTCCTAAGTCAACAGATCTTCTGTTGATAT
GGATGCAGTTCACAGACTAAATGTCGGTCGGGGAAGATGTATTCTTCTCATAAGATATAGTCGGACCTCT
CCTTAATGGGAGCTAGCGGATGAAGTGATGCAACACTGGAGCCGCTGGGACCTAATTTGTATGCGAAAGT
ATATTGATTAGGTTTGGAGTACTCGAGTTCATTCAGGGCACCGGACAGGTCGGTCTTGACAAAAAGAACC
GGGCGCCCCTGCGCTGACAGCCGGAACACGGCGGCATCAGAGCAGCCGATTGTCTGTTGTGCCCAGTCAT
AGCCGAATAGCCTCTCCACCCAAGCGGCCGGAGAACCTGCGTGCAATCCATCTTGTTCAATGGCCGATCC
CATATTGGCTCGACCTCCTTGTCGTATTATACTATGCCGATATACTATGCCGATGATTAATTGTCAACAC
GTGCTGATCAGATCCGAAAATGGATATACAAGCTCCCGGGAGCTTTATGCAAAAGCCTAGGCCTCCAAAA
AAGCCTCCTCACTACTTCTGGAATAGCTCAGAGGCCGAGGCGGCCTCGGCCTCTGCATAAATAAAAAAAA
TTAGTCAGCCATGGGGCGGAAAATGGGCGGAACTGGGCGGAGTTAGGGGCGGGATGGGCGGAGTTAGGGG
CGGGACTATGGTTGCTGACTAATTGAGATGCATGCTTTGCATACTTCTGCCTGCTGGGGAGCCTGGGGAC
TTTCCACACCTGGTTGCTGACTAATTGAGATGCATGCTTTGCATACTTCTGCCTGCTGGGGAGCCTGGGG
ACTTTCCACACCCTAACTGACACACATTCCACAGCCAGATCCCTGGCTTGTTGCACAACCGTTAAACCTT
AAAACCTTTAAAAGCCTTATATATTCTTGTTCTTCTTATAAAACTTAAAACCTTAGAGGCTATTTAAGTT
GCTGATTTATATTAATATTATTGTTCAAACATGAGAGCTTAGTACGTGAAACCATGAGAGCTTAGTACGT
TAGCCATGAGAGCTTAGTACGTTAGCCATGAGGGTTTAGTTCGTTAAACATGAGAGCTTAGTACGTTAAA
CATGAGAGCTTAGTACGTGAAACATGAGAGCTTAGTACGTACTATCAACAGGTTGAACTGCCGTCTCAAA
AAAAAAAAAAAAAACATTACAAAAAAAAAAAAAAAAAAGAAAAAAAAAAAAAAAAACACACAAAAAAAAA
AAAAAAAAACAAGGTAACTGGCACACACAACCTTTTCATTTTCAGGAATTCGATATCAAGCTTATCGATA
CCGTCGACCTCGAGGGGGGGCCCGGTACCCAGCTTTTGTTCCCTTTAGTGAGGGTTAATTGCGCGCTTGG
CGTAATCATGGTCATAGCTGTTTCCTGTGTGAAATTGTTATCCGCTCACAATTCCACACAACATACGAGC
CGGAAGCATAAAGTGTAAAGCCTGGGGTGCCTAATGAGTGAGCTAACTCACATTAATTGCGTTGCGCTCA
CTGCCCGCTTTCCAGTCGGGAAACCTGTCGTGCCAGCTGCATTAATGAATCGGCCAACGCGCGGGGAGAG
GCGGTTTGCGTATTGGGCGCTCTTCCGCTTCCTCGCTCACTGACTCGCTGCGCTCGGTCGTTCGGCTGCG
GCGAGCGGTATCAGCTCACTCAAAGGCGGTAATACGGTTATCCACAGAATCAGGGGATAACGCAGGAAAG
AACATGTGAGCAAAAGGCCAGCAAAAGGCCAGGAACCGTAAAAAGGCCGCGTTGCTGGCGTTTTTCCATA
GGCTCCGCCCCCCTGACGAGCATCACAAAAATCGACGCTCAAGTCAGAGGTGGCGAAACCCGACAGGACT
ATAAAGATACCAGGCGTTTCCCCCTGGAAGCTCCCTCGTGCGCTCTCCTGTTCCGACCCTGCCGCTTACC
GGATACCTGTCCGCCTTTCTCCCTTCGGGAAGCGTGGCGCTTTCTCATAGCTCACGCTGTAGGTATCTCA
GTTCGGTGTAGGTCGTTCGCTCCAAGCTGGGCTGTGTGCACGAACCCCCCGTTCAGCCCGACCGCTGCGC
CTTATCCGGTAACTATCGTCTTGAGTCCAACCCGGTAAGACACGACTTATCGCCACTGGCAGCAGCCACT
GGTAACAGGATTAGCAGAGCGAGGTATGTAGGCGGTGCTACAGAGTTCTTGAAGTGGTGGCCTAACTACG
GCTACACTAGAAGGACAGTATTTGGTATCTGCGCTCTGCTGAAGCCAGTTACCTTCGGAAAAAGAGTTGG
TAGCTCTTGATCCGGCAAACAAACCACCGCTGGTAGCGGTGGTTTTTTTGTTTGCAAGCAGCAGATTACG
CGCAGAAAAAAAGGATCTCAAGAAGATCCTTTGATCTTTTCTACGGGGTCTGACGCTCAGTGGAACGAAA
ACTCACGTTAAGGGATTTTGGTCATGAGATTATCAAAAAGGATCTTCACCTAGATCCTTTTAAATTAAAA
ATGAAGTTTTAAATCAATCTAAAGTATATATGAGTAAACTTGGTCTGACAGTTACCAATGCTTAATCAGT
GAGGCACCTATCTCAGCGATCTGTCTATTTCGTTCATCCATAGTTGCCTGACTCCCCGTCGTGTAGATAA
CTACGATACGGGAGGGCTTACCATCTGGCCCCAGTGCTGCAATGATACCGCGAGACCCACGCTCACCGGC
TCCAGATTTATCAGCAATAAACCAGCCAGCCGGAAGGGCCGAGCGCAGAAGTGGTCCTGCAACTTTATCC
GCCTCCATCCAGTCTATTAATTGTTGCCGGGAAGCTAGAGTAAGTAGTTCGCCAGTTAATAGTTTGCGCA
ACGTTGTTGCCATTGCTACAGGCATCGTGGTGTCACGCTCGTCGTTTGGTATGGCTTCATTCAGCTCCGG
TTCCCAACGATCAAGGCGAGTTACATGATCCCCCATGTTGTGCAAAAAAGCGGTTAGCTCCTTCGGTCCT
CCGATCGTTGTCAGAAGTAAGTTGGCCGCAGTGTTATCACTCATGGTTATGGCAGCACTGCATAATTCTC
TTACTGTCATGCCATCCGTAAGATGCTTTTCTGTGACTGGTGAGTACTCAACCAAGTCATTCTGAGAATA
GTGTATGCGGCGACCGAGTTGCTCTTGCCCGGCGTCAATACGGGATAATACCGCGCCACATAGCAGAACT
TTAAAAGTGCTCATCATTGGAAAACGTTCTTCGGGGCGAAAACTCTCAAGGATCTTACCGCTGTTGAGAT
CCAGTTCGATGTAACCCACTCGTGCACCCAACTGATCTTCAGCATCTTTTACTTTCACCAGCGTTTCTGG
GTGAGCAAAAACAGGAAGGCAAAATGCCGCAAAAAAGGGAATAAGGGCGACACGGAAATGTTGAATACTC
ATACTCTTCCTTTTTCAATATTATTGAAGCATTTATCAGGGTTATTGTCTCATGAGCGGATACATATTTG
AATGTATTTAGAAAAATAAACAAATAGGGGTTCCGCGCACATTTCCCCGAAAAGTGCCAC
