>Addgene plasmid #78658 | pBS B2rescue A70D | addgene partial sequence | sequence record 150759 | SV40pro-F2 5'-CCCCATGGCTGACTAATTTTT-3'
AGCTATTCCAGAAGTAGTGAGGAGGCTTTTTTGGAGGCCTAGGCTTTTGCATAAAGCTCCCGGGAGCTTG
TATATCCATTTTCGGATCTGATCAGCACGTGTTGACAATTAATCATCGGCATAGTATATCGGCATAGTAT
AATACGACAAGGAGGTCGAGCCAATATGGGATCGGCCATTGAACAAGATGGATTGCACGCAGGTTCTCCG
GCCGCTTGGGTGGAGAGGCTATTCGGCTATGACTGGGCACAACAGACAATCGGCTGCTCTGATGCCGCCG
TGTTCCGGCTGTCAGCGCAGGGGCGCCCGGTTCTTTTTGTCAAGACCGACCTGTCCGGTGCCCTGAATGA
ACTCGAGTACTCCAAACCTAATCAATATACTTTCGCATACAAATTAGGTCCCAGCGGCTCCAGTGTTGCA
TCACTTCATCCGCTAGCTCCCATTAAGGAGAGGTCCGACTATATCTTATGAGAAGAATACATCTTCCCCG
ACCGACATTTAGTCTGTGAACTGCATCCATATCAACAGAAGATCTGTTGACTTAGGACTTGGCTGCGTGG
TTAGGACCATGTCCGTCAGCTTATTACCATACCCTTTGCAAGGCCATCTCAAAGTTTCCCCTGAGACTTG
GTACTGAACGGCTGTTGACCCCTTTCCCGCAATTTGACGGTCTTGCCTTTTAAACCGATGCAATCTATTG
GTTTAAAGACTAGCTACCAGGTGCATGCCTGATAACTTTTCCCTGCAATTCATTATATTGCTAATTACAG
GACGAGGCAGCGCGGCTATCGTGGCTGGCCACGACGGGCGTTCCTTGCGCAGCTGTGCTCGACGTTGTCA
CTGAAGCGGGAAGGGACTGGCTGCTATTGGGCGAAGTGCCG
