>Addgene plasmid #78658 | pBS B2rescue A70D | addgene partial sequence | sequence record 150760 | pBluescript-SK 5'-tctagaactagtggatc-3'
CCTCCGCTCCCCAATGACGTAACTGCCCTGCAGCTTCTAGTAGCTTTTCGCAGCGTCTCCGACCGGGCTG
GTGAGATGGCTCAGTGGGTTAGAGCACCCGACTGCTCTTCCGAAGGTCCAGAGTTCAAATTCCAGCAACC
ACATGGTGGCTCACAACCATCCGTAACAAGATCTGACTCCCTCTTCTGGAGTGTCTGAAGACAGCTACAG
TGTACTTACATATAAGACGTCTCAAATCCCCTCAGAAGAACTCGTCAAGAAGGCGATAGAAGGCGATGCG
CTGCGAATCGGGAGCGGCGATACCGTAAAGCACGAGGAAGCGGTCAGCCCATTCGCCGCCAAGCTCTTCA
GCAATATCACGGGTAGCCAACGCTATGTCCTGATAGCGGTCCGCCACACCCAGCCGGCCACAGTCGATGA
ATCCAGAAAAGCGGCCATTCTCCACCATGATATTCGGCAAGCAGGCATCGCCATGGGTCACGACGAGATC
CTCGCCGTCGGGCATGCGCGCCTTGAGCCTGGCGAACAGTTCGGCTGGCGCGAGCCCCTGATGCTCTTCG
TCCAGATCATCCTGATCGACAAGACCGGCTTCCATCCGAGTACGTGCTCGCTCGATGCGATGTTTCGCTT
GGTGGTCGAATGGGCAGGTAGCCGGATCAAGCGTATGCAGCCGCCGCATTGCATCAGCCATGATGGATAC
TTTCTCGGCAGGAGCAAGGTGAGATGACAGGAGATCCTGCCCCGGCACTTCGCCCAATAGCAGCCAGTCC
CTTCCCGCTTCAGTGACAACGTCGAGCACAGCTGCGCAAGGAACGCCCGTCGTGGCCAGCCACGATAGCC
GCGCTGCCTCGTCCTGTAATTAGCAATATAATGAATTGCAGGGAAAAGTTATCAGGCATGCACCTG
